>Addgene plasmid #208728 | pCAG-ORF3cStrep | addgene full sequence | sequence record 420909 | Addgene NGS Result
GGTCGACATTGATTATTGACTAGTTATTAATAGTAATCAATTACGGGGTCATTAGTTCATAGCCCATATA
TGGAGTTCCGCGTTACATAACTTACGGTAAATGGCCCGCCTGGCTGACCGCCCAACGACCCCCGCCCATT
GACGTCAATAATGACGTATGTTCCCATAGTAACGCCAATAGGGACTTTCCATTGACGTCAATGGGTGGAG
TATTTACGGTAAACTGCCCACTTGGCAGTACATCAAGTGTATCATATGCCAAGTACGCCCCCTATTGACG
TCAATGACGGTAAATGGCCCGCCTGGCATTATGCCCAGTACATGACCTTATGGGACTTTCCTACTTGGCA
GTACATCTACGTATTAGTCATCGCTATTACCATGGTCGAGGTGAGCCCCACGTTCTGCTTCACTCTCCCC
ATCTCCCCCCCCTCCCCACCCCCAATTTTGTATTTATTTATTTTTTAATTATTTTGTGCAGCGATGGGGG
CGGGGGGGGGGGGGGGGGGGCGGCCGGGGGGGCGGGGCGGGGGGGGGGGCGGGGCGGGGCGAGGCGGAGA
GGTGCGGCGGCAGCCAATCAGAGCGGCGCGCTCCGAAAGTTTCCTTTTATGGCGAGGCGGCGGCGGCGGC
GGCCCTATAAAAAGCGAAGCGCGCGGCGGGCGGGAGTCGCTGCGCGCTGCCTTCGCCCCGTGCCCCGCTC
CGCCGCCGCCTCGCGCCGCCCGCCCCGGCTCTGACTGACCGCGTTACTCCCACAGGTGAGCGGGCGGGAC
GGCCCTTCTCCTCCGGGCTGTAATTAGCGCTTGGTTTAATGACGGCTTGTTTCTTTTCTGTGGCTGCGTG
AAAGCCTTGAGGGGCTCCGGGAGGGCCCTTTGTGCGGGGGGAGCGGCTCGGGGGGTGCGTGCGTGTGTGT
GTGCGTGGGGAGCGCCGCGTGCGGCTCCGCGCTGCCCGGCGGCTGTGAGCGCTGCGGGCGCGGCGCGGGG
CTTTGTGCGCTCCGCAGTGTGCGCGAGGGGAGCGCGGCCGGGGGCGGTGCCCCGCGGTGCGGGGGGGGCT
GCGAGGGGAACAAAGGCTGCGTGCGGGGTGTGTGCGTGGGGGGGTGAGCAGGGGGTGTGGGCGCGTCGGT
CGGGCTGCAACCCCCCCTGCACCCCCCTCCCCGAGTTGCTGAGCACGGCCCGGCTTCGGGTGCGGGGCTC
CGTACGGGGCGTGGCGCGGGGCTCGCCGTGCCGGGCGGGGGGTGGCGGCAGGTGGGGGTGCCGGGCGGGG
CGGGGCCGCCTCGGGCCGGGGAGGGCTCGGGGGAGGGGCGCGGCGGCCCCCGGAGCGCCGGCGGCTGTCG
AGGCGCGGCGAGCCGCAGCCATTGCCTTTTATGGTAATCGTGCGAGAGGGCGCAGGGACTTCCTTTGTCC
CAAATCTGTGCGGAGCCGAAATCTGGGAGGCGCCGCCGCACCCCCTCTAGCGGGCGCGGGGCGAAGCGGT
GCGGCGCCGGCAGGAAGGAAATGGGCGGGGAGGGCCTTCGTGCGTCGCCGCGCCGCCGTCCCCTTCTCCC
TCTCCAGCCTCGGGGCTGTCCGCGGGGGGACGGCTGCCTTCGGGGGGGACGGGGCAGGGCGGGGTTCGGC
TTCTGGCGTGTGACCGGCGGCTCTAGAGCCTCTGCTAACCATGTTCATGCCTTCTTCTTTTTCCTACAGC
TCCTGGGCAACGTGCTGGTTATTGTGCTGTCTCATCATTTTGGCAAAGAATTAATTAAGCCACCATGCTA
CTCCTTCAGATTTTGTTCGCGCTACTGCAACGATACCGATACAAGCCTCACTCCCTTTCGGATGGCTTAT
TGTTGGCGTTGCACTTCTTGCTGTTTTTCAGAGCGCTTCCAAAATCAGGAGGCTCTGGAGGCTCCTGGTC
ACATCCTCAGTTCGAAAAGTAATAGCTTAAGATCTTCGAATTCACTCCTCAGGTGCAGGCTGCCTATCAG
AAGGTGGTGGCTGGTGTGGCCAATGCCCTGGCTCACAAATACCACTGAGATCGATCTTTTTCCCTCTGCC
AAAAATTATGGGGACATCATGAAGCCCCTTGAGCATCTGACTTCTGGCTAATAAAGGAAATTTATTTTCA
TTGCAATAGTGTGTTGGAATTTTTTGTGTCTCTCACTCGGAAGGACATATGGGAGGGCAAATCATTTAAA
ACATCAGAATGAGTATTTGGTTTAGAGTTTGGCAACATATGCCCATATGCTGGCTGCCATGAACAAAGGT
TGGCTATAAAGAGGTCATCAGTATATGAAACAGCCCCCTGCTGTCCATTCCTTATTCCATAGAAAAGCCT
TGACTTGAGGTTAGATTTTTTTTATATTTTGTTTTGTGTTATTTTTTTCTTTAACATCCCTAAAATTTTC
CTTACATGTTTTACTAGCCAGATTTTTCCTCCTCTCCTGACTACTCCCAGTCATAGCTGTCCCTCTTCTC
TTATGGAGATCCCTCGACCTGCAGCCCAAGCTCTGTGGAATGTGTGTCAGTTAGGGTGTGGAAAGTCCCC
AGGCTCCCCAGCAGGCAGAAGTATGCAAAGCATGCATCTCAATTAGTCAGCAACCAGGTGTGGAAAGTCC
CCAGGCTCCCCAGCAGGCAGAAGTATGCAAAGCATGCATCTCAATTAGTCAGCAACCATAGTCCCGCCCC
TAACTCCGCCCATCCCGCCCCTAACTCCGCCCAGTTCCGCCCATTCTCCGCCCCATGGCTGACTAATTTT
TTTTATTTATGCAGAGGCCGAGGCCGCCTCGGCCTCTGAGCTATTCCAGAAGTAGTGAGGAGGCTTTTTT
GGAGGCCTAGGCTTTTGCAAAAAGCTTGCATGCCTGCAGGTCGGCCGCCACGACCGGTGCCGCCACCATC
CCCTGACCCACGCCCCTGACCCCTCACAAGGAGACGACCTTCCATGACCGAGTACAAGCCCACGGTGCGC
CTCGCCACCCGCGACGACGTCCCCCGGGCCGTACGCACCCTCGCCGCCGCGTTCGCCGACTACCCCGCCA
CGCGCCACACCGTCGACCCGGACCGCCACATCGAGCGGGTCACCGAGCTGCAAGAACTCTTCCTCACGCG
CGTCGGGCTCGACATCGGCAAGGTGTGGGTCGCGGACGACGGCGCCGCGGTGGCGGTCTGGACCACGCCG
GAGAGCGTCGAAGCGGGGGCGGTGTTCGCCGAGATCGGCCCGCGCATGGCCGAGTTGAGCGGTTCCCGGC
TGGCCGCGCAGCAACAGATGGAAGGCCTCCTGGCGCCGCACCGGCCCAAGGAGCCCGCGTGGTTCCTGGC
CACCGTCGGCGTCTCGCCCGACCACCAGGGCAAGGGTCTGGGCAGCGCCGTCGTGCTCCCCGGAGTGGAG
GCGGCCGAGCGCGCCGGGGTGCCCGCCTTCCTGGAGACCTCCGCGCCCCGCAACCTCCCCTTCTACGAGC
GGCTCGGCTTCACCGTCACCGCCGACGTCGAGGTGCCCGAAGGACCGCGCACCTGGTGCATGACCCGCAA
GCCCGGTGCCTGACGCCCGCCCCACGACCCGCAGCGCCCGACCGAAAGGAGCGCACGACCCCATGGCTCC
GACCGAAGCCACCCGGGGCGGCCCCGCCGACCCCGCACCCGCCCCCGAGGCCCACCGACTCTAGAGGATC
ATAATCAGCCATACCACATTTGTAGAGGTTTTACTTGCTTTAAAAAACCTCCCACACCTCCCCCTGAACC
TGAAACATAAAATGAATGCAATTGTTGTTGTTAACTTGTTTATTGCAGCTTATAATGGTTACAAATAAAG
CAATAGCATCACAAATTTCACAAATAAAGCATTTTTTTCACTGCATTCTAGTTGTGGTTTGTCCAAACTC
ATCAATGTATCTTATCATGTCTGGATCCGCTGCATTAATGAATCGGCCAACGCGCGGGGAGAGGCGGTTT
GCGTATTGGGCGCTCTTCCGCTTCCTCGCTCACTGACTCGCTGCGCTCGGTCGTTCGGCTGCGGCGAGCG
GTATCAGCTCACTCAAAGGCGGTAATACGGTTATCCACAGAATCAGGGGATAACGCAGGAAAGAACATGT
GAGCAAAAGGCCAGCAAAAGGCCAGGAACCGTAAAAAGGCCGCGTTGCTGGCGTTTTTCCATAGGCTCCG
CCCCCCTGACGAGCATCACAAAAATCGACGCTCAAGTCAGAGGTGGCGAAACCCGACAGGACTATAAAGA
TACCAGGCGTTTCCCCCTGGAAGCTCCCTCGTGCGCTCTCCTGTTCCGACCCTGCCGCTTACCGGATACC
TGTCCGCCTTTCTCCCTTCGGGAAGCGTGGCGCTTTCTCATAGCTCACGCTGTAGGTATCTCAGTTCGGT
GTAGGTCGTTCGCTCCAAGCTGGGCTGTGTGCACGAACCCCCCGTTCAGCCCGACCGCTGCGCCTTATCC
GGTAACTATCGTCTTGAGTCCAACCCGGTAAGACACGACTTATCGCCACTGGCAGCAGCCACTGGTAACA
GGATTAGCAGAGCGAGGTATGTAGGCGGTGCTACAGAGTTCTTGAAGTGGTGGCCTAACTACGGCTACAC
TAGAAGAACAGTATTTGGTATCTGCGCTCTGCTGAAGCCAGTTACCTTCGGAAAAAGAGTTGGTAGCTCT
TGATCCGGCAAACAAACCACCGCTGGTAGCGGTGGTTTTTTTGTTTGCAAGCAGCAGATTACGCGCAGAA
AAAAAGGATCTCAAGAAGATCCTTTGATCTTTTCTACGGGGTCTGACGCTCAGTGGAACGAAAACTCACG
TTAAGGGATTTTGGTCATGAGATTATCAAAAAGGATCTTCACCTAGATCCTTTTAAATTAAAAATGAAGT
TTTAAATCAATCTAAAGTATATATGAGTAAACTTGGTCTGACAGTTACCAATGCTTAATCAGTGAGGCAC
CTATCTCAGCGATCTGTCTATTTCGTTCATCCATAGTTGCCTGACTCCCCGTCGTGTAGATAACTACGAT
ACGGGAGGGCTTACCATCTGGCCCCAGTGCTGCAATGATACCGCGAGACCCACGCTCACCGGCTCCAGAT
TTATCAGCAATAAACCAGCCAGCCGGAAGGGCCGAGCGCAGAAGTGGTCCTGCAACTTTATCCGCCTCCA
TCCAGTCTATTAATTGTTGCCGGGAAGCTAGAGTAAGTAGTTCGCCAGTTAATAGTTTGCGCAACGTTGT
TGCCATTGCTACAGGCATCGTGGTGTCACGCTCGTCGTTTGGTATGGCTTCATTCAGCTCCGGTTCCCAA
CGATCAAGGCGAGTTACATGATCCCCCATGTTGTGCAAAAAAGCGGTTAGCTCCTTCGGTCCTCCGATCG
TTGTCAGAAGTAAGTTGGCCGCAGTGTTATCACTCATGGTTATGGCAGCACTGCATAATTCTCTTACTGT
CATGCCATCCGTAAGATGCTTTTCTGTGACTGGTGAGTACTCAACCAAGTCATTCTGAGAATAGTGTATG
CGGCGACCGAGTTGCTCTTGCCCGGCGTCAATACGGGATAATACCGCGCCACATAGCAGAACTTTAAAAG
TGCTCATCATTGGAAAACGTTCTTCGGGGCGAAAACTCTCAAGGATCTTACCGCTGTTGAGATCCAGTTC
GATGTAACCCACTCGTGCACCCAACTGATCTTCAGCATCTTTTACTTTCACCAGCGTTTCTGGGTGAGCA
AAAACAGGAAGGCAAAATGCCGCAAAAAAGGGAATAAGGGCGACACGGAAATGTTGAATACTCATACTCT
TCCTTTTTCAATATTATTGAAGCATTTATCAGGGTTATTGTCTCATGAGCGGATACATATTTGAATGTAT
TTAGAAAAATAAACAAATAGGGGTTCCGCGCACATTTCCCCGAAAAGTGCCACCTG
Features (pLannotate 1.2.2; 16 found; start..end, strand, type, name):
      5..384     +  enhancer       CMV enhancer: human cytomegalovirus immediate early enhancer
    386..662     +  promoter       chicken β-actin promoter: No description available
    663..1679    +  intron         chimeric intron: chimera between introns from chicken β-actin and rabbit β-globin
   1745..1867    +  CDS            ORF3C_SARS2: Protein predicted: Swiss-Prot protein existence level 4. May play a role in host modulation. From Severe acute respiratory syndrome coronavirus 2 (2019-nCoV) (SARS-CoV-2).
   1928..2005    +  CDS            HBB (fragment): HBB_PONPY - Experimental evidence at transcript level: Swiss-Prot protein existence level 2. Involved in oxygen transport from the lung to the various peripheral tissues. From Pongo pygmaeus (Bornean orangutan).
   2080..2135    +  polyA_signal   β-globin poly(A) signal: rabbit β-globin polyadenylation signal (Gil and Proudfoot, 1987)
   2492..2821    +  promoter       SV40 promoter: SV40 enhancer and early promoter
   2822..2843    -  misc_feature   MCS (fragment): pUC18/19 multiple cloning site
   2914..3513    +  CDS            PuroR: puromycin N-acetyltransferase; pac from Streptomyces alboniger; confers resistance to puromycin
   3563..3628    +  CDS            dmpM (fragment): DMPM_STRAD - Protein inferred from homology: Swiss-Prot protein existence level 3. From Streptomyces alboniger.
   3637..3720    +  CDS            large T antigen (fragment): large T antigen from SV40 (simian virus 40)
   3743..3877    +  polyA_signal   SV40 poly(A) signal: SV40 polyadenylation signal
   3879..3933    -  CDS            lacI (fragment): lac repressor; lacI; The lac repressor binds to the lac operator to inhibit transcription in E. coli. This inhibition can be relieved by adding lactose or isopropyl-β-D-thiogalactopyranoside (IPTG).
   4116..4704    -  rep_origin     ori: high-copy-number ColE1/pMB1/pBR322/pUC origin of replication
   4875..5735    -  CDS            AmpR: β-lactamase; bla; confers resistance to ampicillin, carbenicillin, and related antibiotics
   5736..5840    -  promoter       AmpR promoter: bla
