[The description below was written by a language model from this plasmid's Addgene catalogue record and pLannotate feature annotations shown in this document.]
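Description:
pCAG-ORF3cStrep is a mammalian expression plasmid built on a pCAGG backbone and designed to produce the SARS-CoV-2 ORF3c protein with a C-terminal Strep tag. ORF3c is a small predicted accessory protein encoded within the ORF3a region of the viral genome, which is why the record links the insert to the ORF3a gene entry; its function is annotated only tentatively as possible host modulation. Expression is driven by the composite CAG promoter, made up of the human cytomegalovirus immediate early enhancer, the chicken β-actin promoter and a chimeric chicken β-actin/rabbit β-globin intron, which together give strong constitutive transcription in many mammalian cell types. The transcript is terminated by the rabbit β-globin polyadenylation signal. The short β-globin coding fragment annotated just upstream of that signal is probably residual backbone sequence rather than an intended part of the payload. The Strep tag itself is not called as a separate feature in the table, but allows detection or affinity purification of the protein and its binding partners.

The annotated sequence also contains a second mammalian cassette in which the SV40 enhancer/early promoter drives the puromycin N-acetyltransferase gene followed by an SV40 polyadenylation signal, which would permit puromycin selection of transfected cells. In bacteria the plasmid is maintained through a high-copy ColE1/pUC-type origin and selected with ampicillin via the β-lactamase gene and its own promoter. The depositor comments note a nucleotide discrepancy upstream of ORF3c that extends translation by 107 amino acids, so the expressed product may be larger than the ORF3c-Strep protein alone; users should take this into account when interpreting results.
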