Addgene plasmid #208728: pCAG-ORF3cStrep
Purpose: Expresses ORF3c-Strep in mammalian cells
Depositing lab: Andrew Firth. Depositing organization: University of Cambridge.
Backbone
  Vector backbone: pCAGG
  Vector type: Mammalian Expression
Growth in bacteria
  Bacterial resistance: Ampicillin, 100 μg/mL
  Growth temperature: 37°C
  Growth strain: DH5alpha
  Copy number: High Copy
Gene/Insert
  Gene/Insert name: ORF3c
  Entrez Gene: ORF3a (a.k.a. GU280_gp03)
  Tag / fusion protein: Strep (C terminal on insert)
Terms and licenses: Academic/Nonprofit Terms; Industry Terms: Not Available to Industry
Depositor comments: We find a nt discrepancy upstream of ORF3c that extends translation by 107 aa's.
How to cite: pCAG-ORF3cStrep was a gift from Andrew Firth (Addgene plasmid # 208728 ; http://n2t.net/addgene:208728 ; RRID:Addgene_208728)
